Addgene plasmid #224474: p5E-EFS (EF1a core) (JDW 1319)
Purpose: Gateway compatible 5' entry clone with human alpha 2 globin pause site (to prevent transcription readthrough) and EF1a core promoter. Lacks downstream intron for a lower-activity, compact promoter.
Depositing lab: Joshua Wythe. Depositing organization: University of Virginia. Publication: Multisite Assembly of Gateway Induced Clones (MAGIC): a flexible cloning toolbox with diverse applications in vertebrate model systems. Gillespie W, Zhang Y, Ruiz OE, Cerda J, Ortiz-Guzman J, Turner WD, Largoza G, Sherman M, Mosser LE, Fujimoto E, Chien CB, Kwan KM, Arenkiel BR, Devine WP, Wythe JD. bioRxiv [Preprint]. 2024 Jul 13:2024.07.13.603267. doi: 10.1101/2024.07.13.603267. PubMed 39026881.
Backbone
  Vector backbone: pDONRP4-P1r
  Vector type: Mammalian Expression
Growth in bacteria
  Bacterial resistance: Kanamycin, 50 μg/mL
  Growth temperature: 37°C
  Growth strain: DH5alpha
  Copy number: High Copy
Gene/Insert
  Gene/Insert name: EFS promoter
  Species: H. sapiens (human)
  Cloning method: Gateway Cloning
Terms and licenses: Academic/Nonprofit Terms; Industry Terms: Not Available to Industry
Depositor comments: Please visit https://doi.org/10.1101/2024.07.13.603267 for bioRxiv preprint.
How to cite: p5E-EFS (EF1a core) (JDW 1319) was a gift from Joshua Wythe (Addgene plasmid # 224474 ; http://n2t.net/addgene:224474 ; RRID:Addgene_224474)
