[The description below was written by a language model from this plasmid's Addgene catalogue record and pLannotate feature annotations shown in this document.]
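Description:
p5E-EFS (EF1a core) (JDW 1319) is a small (about 3.1 kb) Gateway 5' entry clone built in the pDONRP4-P1r donor backbone, and it forms part of a multisite Gateway cloning toolkit for vertebrate model systems. It is not an expression vector in its own right. It supplies a promoter module that is recombined, together with middle and 3' entry clones, into a destination vector by an LR reaction. The plasmid is propagated in E. coli at high copy from a ColE1/pUC-type origin and selected with kanamycin through an aminoglycoside phosphotransferase (KanR) gene. The rrnB T1 and T2 terminators upstream of the cloning region, typical of pDONR backbones, insulate the insert from plasmid-derived transcription in bacteria. A T7 promoter lies downstream of the cassette.

The payload sits between the recombination sites left by the BP reaction. The automated annotation labels these as an attL1 fragment overlapping an attB4 core on the 5' side and attR1 on the 3' side, which fits the attL4/attR1 arrangement expected of a P4-P1r-derived 5' entry clone. Within this interval, an RNA polymerase II transcriptional pause signal from the human α2 globin gene precedes the human EF-1α core promoter (EFS). The pause site is intended to block readthrough transcription from upstream sequences in the final assembled construct. The core promoter lacks the downstream intron of full-length EF-1α, which makes it a compact element with lower activity. The short lacI and lacZα matches in the feature table are fragments of backbone sequence, not functional genes. The clone is used to place a gene of interest under this promoter in mammalian or other vertebrate expression constructs.
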