Features (pLannotate 1.2.2; 12 found; start..end, strand, type, name):
    121..213     +  CDS            lacI (fragment): lac repressor; lacI; The lac repressor binds to the lac operator to inhibit transcription in E. coli. This inhibition can be relieved by adding lactose or isopropyl-β-D-thiogalactopyranoside (IPTG).
    268..295     -  terminator     rrnB T2 terminator: transcription terminator T2 from the E. coli rrnB gene
    427..470     +  terminator     rrnB T1 terminator: Escherichia coli rrnB; transcription terminator T1 from the E. coli rrnB gene
    517..553     -  CDS            lacZα (fragment): LacZα fragment of β-galactosidase; lacZ fragment
    592..677     +  protein_bind   attL1 (fragment): mutant version of attL; recombination site for the Gateway® LR reaction LR Clonase™
    668..688     +  protein_bind   attB4: mutant version of attB; core recombination site for the Gateway® BP reaction BP Clonase™
    720..811     +  misc_feature   pause site: RNA polymerase II transcriptional pause signal from the human α2 globin gene
    838..1049    +  promoter       EF-1α core promoter: core promoter for human elongation factor EF-1α
   1114..1237    +  protein_bind   attR1: mutant version of attR; recombination site for the Gateway® LR reaction LR Clonase™
   1310..1328    -  promoter       T7 promoter: promoter for bacteriophage T7 RNA polymerase
   1462..2271    +  CDS            KanR: aminoglycoside phosphotransferase; aph(3')-Ia; confers resistance to kanamycin in bacteria or G418 (Geneticin®) in eukaryotes
   2418..3006    +  rep_origin     ori: high-copy-number ColE1/pMB1/pBR322/pUC origin of replication
>Addgene plasmid #224474 | p5E-EFS (EF1a core) (JDW 1319) | addgene full sequence | sequence record 447208 | Addgene NGS Result
CTTTCCTGCGTTATCCCCTGATTCTGTGGATAACCGTATTACCGCCTTTGAGTGAGCTGATACCGCTCGC
CGCAGCCGAACGACCGAGCGCAGCGAGTCAGTGAGCGAGGAAGCGGAAGAGCGCCCAATACGCAAACCGC
CTCTCCCCGCGCGTTGGCCGATTCATTAATGCAGCTGGCACGACAGGTTTCCCGACTGGAAAGCGGGCAG
TGAGCGCAACGCAATTAATACGCGTACCGCTAGCCAGGAAGAGTTTGTAGAAACGCAAAAAGGCCATCCG
TCAGGATGGCCTTCTGCTTAGTTTGATGCCTGGCAGTTTATGGCGGGCGTCCTGCCCGCCACCCTCCGGG
CCGTTGCTTCACAACGTTCAAATCCGCTCCCGGCGGATTTGTCCTACTCAGGAGAGCGTTCACCGACAAA
CAACAGATAAAACGAAAGGCCCAGTCTTCCGACTGAGCCTTTCGTTTTATTTGATGCCTGGCAGTTCCCT
ACTCTCGCGTTAACGCTAGCATGGATGTTTTCCCAGTCACGACGTTGTAAAACGACGGCCAGTCTTAAGC
TCGGGCCCGAGTTAACGCTACCATGGAGCTCCAAATAATGATTTTATTTTGACTGATAGTGACCTGTTCG
TTGCAACAAATTGATAAGCAATGCTTTTTTATAATGCCAACTTTGTATAGAAAAGTTGCCGAAAAACGCG
TGAATTCCCATGGAAGCTTAACATACGCTCTCCATCAAAACAAAACGAAACAAAACAAACTAGCAAAATA
GGCTGTCCCCAGTGCAAGTGCAGGTGCCAGAACATTTCTCTATCGATTTAATTAAGATATCACTAGTGGG
CAGAGCGCACATCGCCCACAGTCCCCGAGAAGTTGGGGGGAGGGGTCGGCAATTGAACCGGTGCCTAGAG
AAGGTGGCGCGGGGTAAACTGGGAAAGTGATGTCGTGTACTGGCTCCGCCTTTTTCCCGAGGGTGGGGGA
GAACCGTATATAAGTGCAGTAGTCGCCGTGAACGTTCTTTTTCGCAACGGGTTTGCCGCCAGAACACAGC
AGCTGGTCTAGAGTCGACGGATCCGCTAGCGCGGCCGCGGTACCTTTTCTACTCGAGCTAGGTCAAGTTT
GTACAAAAAAGTTGAACGAGAAACGTAAAATGATATAAATATCAATATATTAAATTAGATTTTGCATAAA
AAACAGACTACATAATACTGTAAAACACAACATATGCAGTCACTATGAACCAACTACTTAGATGGTATTA
GTGACCTGTAGAATTCGAGCTCTAGAGCTGCAGGGCGGCCGCGATATCCCCTATAGTGAGTCGTATTACA
TGGTCATAGCTGTTTCCTGGCAGCTCTGGCCCGTGTCTCAAAATCTCTGATGTTACATTGCACAAGATAA
AAATATATCATCATGAACAATAAAACTGTCTGCTTACATAAACAGTAATACAAGGGGTGTTATGAGCCAT
ATTCAACGGGAAACGTCGAGGCCGCGATTAAATTCCAACATGGATGCTGATTTATATGGGTATAAATGGG
CTCGCGATAATGTCGGGCAATCAGGTGCGACAATCTATCGCTTGTATGGGAAGCCCGATGCGCCAGAGTT
GTTTCTGAAACATGGCAAAGGTAGCGTTGCCAATGATGTTACAGATGAGATGGTCAGACTAAACTGGCTG
ACGGAATTTATGCCTCTTCCGACCATCAAGCATTTTATCCGTACTCCTGATGATGCATGGTTACTCACCA
CTGCGATCCCCGGAAAAACAGCATTCCAGGTATTAGAAGAATATCCTGATTCAGGTGAAAATATTGTTGA
TGCGCTGGCAGTGTTCCTGCGCCGGTTGCATTCGATTCCTGTTTGTAATTGTCCTTTTAACAGCGATCGC
GTATTTCGTCTCGCTCAGGCGCAATCACGAATGAATAACGGTTTGGTTGATGCGAGTGATTTTGATGACG
AGCGTAATGGCTGGCCTGTTGAACAAGTCTGGAAAGAAATGCATAAACTTTTGCCATTCTCACCGGATTC
AGTCGTCACTCATGGTGATTTCTCACTTGATAACCTTATTTTTGACGAGGGGAAATTAATAGGTTGTATT
GATGTTGGACGAGTCGGAATCGCAGACCGATACCAGGATCTTGCCATCCTATGGAACTGCCTCGGTGAGT
TTTCTCCTTCATTACAGAAACGGCTTTTTCAAAAATATGGTATTGATAATCCTGATATGAATAAATTGCA
GTTTCATTTGATGCTCGATGAGTTTTTCTAATCAGAATTGGTTAATTGGTTGTAACACTGGCAGAGCATT
ACGCTGACTTGACGGGACGGCGCAAGCTCATGACCAAAATCCCTTAACGTGAGTTACGCGTCGTTCCACT
GAGCGTCAGACCCCGTAGAAAAGATCAAAGGATCTTCTTGAGATCCTTTTTTTCTGCGCGTAATCTGCTG
CTTGCAAACAAAAAAACCACCGCTACCAGCGGTGGTTTGTTTGCCGGATCAAGAGCTACCAACTCTTTTT
CCGAAGGTAACTGGCTTCAGCAGAGCGCAGATACCAAATACTGTTCTTCTAGTGTAGCCGTAGTTAGGCC
ACCACTTCAAGAACTCTGTAGCACCGCCTACATACCTCGCTCTGCTAATCCTGTTACCAGTGGCTGCTGC
CAGTGGCGATAAGTCGTGTCTTACCGGGTTGGACTCAAGACGATAGTTACCGGATAAGGCGCAGCGGTCG
GGCTGAACGGGGGGTTCGTGCACACAGCCCAGCTTGGAGCGAACGACCTACACCGAACTGAGATACCTAC
AGCGTGAGCTATGAGAAAGCGCCACGCTTCCCGAAGGGAGAAAGGCGGACAGGTATCCGGTAAGCGGCAG
GGTCGGAACAGGAGAGCGCACGAGGGAGCTTCCAGGGGGAAACGCCTGGTATCTTTATAGTCCTGTCGGG
TTTCGCCACCTCTGACTTGAGCGTCGATTTTTGTGATGCTCGTCAGGGGGGCGGAGCCTATGGAAAAACG
CCAGCAACGCGGCCTTTTTACGGTTCCTGGCCTTTTGCTGGCCTTTTGCTCACATGTT
